>Addgene plasmid #188081 | pCAG-MBP-ATG9-Q835A | addgene full sequence | sequence record 379749 | Addgene NGS Result
GTCGACATTGATTATTGACTAGTTATTAATAGTAATCAATTACGGGGTCATTAGTTCATAGCCCATATAT
GGAGTTCCGCGTTACATAACTTACGGTAAATGGCCCGCCTGGCTGACCGCCCAACGACCCCCGCCCATTG
ACGTCAATAATGACGTATGTTCCCATAGTAACGCCAATAGGGACTTTCCATTGACGTCAATGGGTGGAGT
ATTTACGGTAAACTGCCCACTTGGCAGTACATCAAGTGTATCATATGCCAAGTACGCCCCCTATTGACGT
CAATGACGGTAAATGGCCCGCCTGGCATTATGCCCAGTACATGACCTTATGGGACTTTCCTACTTGGCAG
TACATCTACGTATTAGTCATCGCTATTACCATGGTCGAGGTGAGCCCCACGTTCTGCTTCACTCTCCCCA
TCTCCCCCCCCTCCCCACCCCCAATTTTGTATTTATTTATTTTTTAATTATTTTGTGCAGCGATGGGGGC
GGGGGGGGGGGGGGGGCGCGCCRGGGGGGGGGGGGGGGGGGGGGGGGGGGGGSGGGGSGRGGCGGRGAGG
KGCGGCGGCAGCCAATCAGAGCGGCGCGCTCCGAAAGTTTCCTTTTATGGCGAGGCGGCGGCGGCGGCGG
CCCTATAAAAAGCGAAGCGCGCGGCGGGCGGGAGTCGCTGCGCGCTGCCTTCGCCCCGTGCCCCGCTCCG
CCGCCGCCTCGCGCCGCCCGCCCCGGCTCTGACTGACCGCGTTACTCCCACAGGTGAGCGGGCGGGACGG
CCCTTCTCCTCCGGGCTGTAATTAGCGCTTGGTTTAATGACGGCTTGTTTCTTTTCTGTGGCTGCGTGAA
AGCCTTGAGGGGCTCCGGGAGGGCCCTTTGTGCGGGGGGAGCGGCTCGGGGGGTGCGTGCGTGTGTGTGT
GCGTGGGGAGCGCCGCGTGCGGCTCCGCGCTGCCCGGCGGCTGTGAGCGCTGCGGGCGCGGCGCGGGGCT
TTGTGCGCTCCGCAGTGTGCGCGAGGGGAGCGCGGCCGGGGGCGGTGCCCCGCGGTGCGGGGGGGGCTGC
GAGGGGAACAAAGGCTGCGTGCGGGGTGTGTGCGTGGGGGGGTGAGCAGGGGGTGTGGGCGCGTCGGTCG
GGCTGCAACCCCCCCTGCACCCCCCTCCCCGAGTTGCTGAGCACGGCCCGGCTTCGGGTGCGGGGCTCCG
TACGGGGCGTGGCGCGGGGCTCGCCGTGCCGGGCGGGGGGTGGCGGCAGGTGGGGGTGCCGGGCGGGGCG
GGGCCGCCTCGGGCCGGGGAGGGCTCGGGGGAGGGGCGCGGCGGCCCCCGGAGCGCCGGCGGCTGTCGAG
GCGCGGCGAGCCGCAGCCATTGCCTTTTATGGTAATCGTGCGAGAGGGCGCAGGGACTTCCTTTGTCCCA
AATCTGTGCGGAGCCGAAATCTGGGAGGCGCCGCCGCACCCCCTCTAGCGGGCGCGGGGCGAAGCGGTGC
GGCGCCGGCAGGAAGGAAATGGGCGGGGAGGGCCTTCGTGCGTCGCCGCGCCGCCGTCCCCTTCTCCCTC
TCCAGCCTCGGGGCTGTCCGCGGGGGGACGGCTGCCTTCGGGGGGGACGGGGCAGGGCGGGGTTCGGCTT
CTGGCGTGTGACCGGCGGCTCTAGAGCCTCTGCTAACCATGTTCATGCCTTCTTCTTTTTCCTACAGCTC
CTGGGCAACGTGCTGGTTATTGTGCTGTCTCATCATTTTGGCAAAGAATTCCTCGATCGACGGTATCGAT
GCCACCATGGGGATCGAAGAAGGTAAACTGGTAATCTGGATTAACGGCGATAAAGGCTATAACGGTCTCG
CTGAAGTCGGTAAGAAATTCGAGAAAGATACCGGAATTAAAGTCACCGTTGAGCATCCGGATAAACTGGA
AGAGAAATTCCCACAGGTTGCGGCAACTGGCGATGGCCCTGACATTATCTTCTGGGCACACGACCGCTTT
GGTGGCTACGCTCAATCTGGCCTGTTGGCTGAAATCACCCCGGACAAAGCGTTCCAGGACAAGCTGTATC
CGTTTACCTGGGATGCCGTACGTTACAACGGCAAGCTGATTGCTTACCCGATCGCTGTTGAAGCGTTATC
GCTGATTTATAACAAAGATCTGCTGCCGAACCCGCCAAAAACCTGGGAAGAGATCCCGGCGCTGGATAAA
GAACTGAAAGCGAAAGGTAAGAGCGCGCTGATGTTCAACCTGCAAGAACCGTACTTCACCTGGCCGCTGA
TTGCTGCTGACGGGGGTTATGCGTTCAAGTATGAAAACGGCAAGTACGACATTAAAGACGTGGGCGTGGA
TAACGCTGGCGCGAAAGCGGGTCTGACCTTCCTGGTTGACCTGATTAAAAACAAACACATGAATGCAGAC
ACCGATTACTCCATCGCAGAAGCTGCCTTTAATAAAGGCGAAACAGCGATGACCATCAACGGCCCGTGGG
CATGGTCCAACATCGACACCAGCAAAGTGAATTATGGTGTAACGGTACTGCCGACCTTCAAGGGTCAACC
ATCCAAACCGTTCGTTGGCGTGCTGAGCGCAGGTATTAACGCCGCCAGTCCGAACAAAGAGCTGGCAAAA
GAGTTCCTCGAAAACTATCTGCTGACTGATGAAGGTCTGGAAGCGGTTAATAAAGACAAACCGCTGGGTG
CCGTAGCGCTGAAGTCTTACGAGGAAGAGTTGGCGAAAGATCCACGTATTGCCGCCACTATGGAAAACGC
CCAGAAAGGTGAAATCATGCCGAACATCCCGCAGATGTCCGCTTTCTGGTATGCCGTGCGTACTGCGGTG
ATCAACGCCGCCAGCGGTCGTCAGACTGTCGATGAAGCCCTGAAAGACGCGCAGACTAATTCGAGCTCGA
ACAACAACAACAATAACAATAACAACAACCTCGGGGATATCCCAACGACCGAAAACCTGTATTTTCAGGG
CGCCATGGGATCCGGTACCATGGCTCAGTTCGACACCGAATACCAGAGATTGGAAGCGTCATACTCCGAC
TCACCACCAGGCGAAGAAGATTTGCTCGTTCATGTTGCTGAGGGTTCTAAGTCACCTTGGCACCACATCG
AAAACCTGGACCTGTTCTTCAGCCGCGTGTACAACCTGCACCAGAAGAACGGTTTCACCTGCATGCTGAT
CGGCGAAATCTTCGAGCTGATGCAGTTCCTGTTCGTGGTCGCCTTCACCACTTTCCTGGTCAGCTGCGTG
GACTACGACATCCTGTTCGCTAACAAGATGGTGAACCACTCTCTGCACCCTACCGAGCCCGTGAAGGTCA
CTCTGCCCGACGCCTTCCTGCCAGCTCAGGTGTGCTCCGCCCGCATCCAGGAAAACGGCTCTCTGATCAC
TATCCTGGTCATCGCTGGAGTGTTCTGGATTCACAGACTGATCAAGTTCATCTACAACATCTGCTGCTAC
TGGGAGATCCACTCATTCTACCTGCACGCCCTGCGCATCCCTATGTCCGCTCTGCCCTACTGCACCTGGC
AGGAGGTGCAGGCTCGCATCGTCCAGACTCAGAAGGAACACCAAATCTGCATCCACAAGCGTGAACTGAC
CGAGCTGGACATCTACCACCGCATCCTGAGATTCCAGAACTACATGGTCGCCCTGGTGAACAAGAGCCTG
CTGCCACTGAGGTTCAGGCTGCCTGGTCTGGGTGAAGCTGTGTTCTTCACTCGTGGTCTGAAGTACAACT
TCGAACTGATCCTGTTCTGGGGACCCGGTAGCCTGTTCCTGAACGAGTGGTCCCTGAAGGCCGAATACAA
GAGGGGTGGCCAGAGACTGGAGCTGGCTCAGCGCCTGTCTAACCGTATCCTGTGGATCGGCATCGCTAAC
TTCCTGCTGTGCCCCCTGATCCTGATCTGGCAGATCCTGTATGCCTTCTTCAGCTACGCTGAGGTCCTGA
AGCGCGAACCAGGAGCCCTGGGTGCTCGTTGCTGGTCCCTGTACGGAAGGTGCTACCTGAGACACTTCAA
CGAGCTGGAACACGAGCTGCAATCACGCCTGAACCGTGGCTACAAGCCAGCCTCAAAGTACATGAACTGC
TTCCTGTCCCCTCTGCTGACCCTGCTGGCTAAGAACGGCGCCTTCTTCGCTGGTTCCATCCTGGCCGTGC
TGATCGCTCTGACCATCTACGACGAGGACGTCCTGGCTGTGGAACACGTCCTGACCACTGTCACTCTGCT
GGGCGTGACCGTCACTGTGTGCCGCTCATTCATCCCCGACCAGCACATGGTGTTCTGCCCAGAGCAGCTG
CTGCGTGTCATCCTGGCCCACATCCACTACATGCCCGACCACTGGCAGGGAAACGCTCACCGCTCACAGA
CCCGTGACGAGTTCGCCCAGCTGTTCCAGTACAAGGCTGTGTTCATCCTGGAGGAACTGCTGTCCCCTAT
CGTCACTCCCCTGATCCTGATCTTCTGCCTGAGGCCAAGAGCCCTGGAGATCATCGACTTCTTCCGCAAC
TTCACCGTGGAAGTGGTCGGCGTCGGAGACACTTGCTCTTTCGCTCAGATGGACGTGCGTCAGCACGGAC
ACCCACAGTGGCTGTCAGCCGGTCAGACCGAGGCTTCCGTCTACCAGCAGGCCGAGGACGGCAAGACCGA
ACTGTCACTGATGCACTTCGCTATCACTAACCCTGGATGGCAACCTCCCAGGGAGTCCACCGCCTTCCTG
GGTTTCCTGAAGGAACAGGTGCAGAGAGACGGTGCTGCCGCTAGCCTGGCTCAGGGAGGTCTGCTGCCTG
AGAACGCTCTGTTCACTTCCATCCAGTCCCTGCAATCCGAAAGCGAGCCCCTGTCTCTGATCGCCAACGT
GGTCGCTGGTTCCTCCTGCCGCGGCCCACCTCTGCCTCGCGACCTGCAAGGAAGCCGCCACAGGGCTGAG
GTGGCTTCTGCTCTGCGCTCTTTCTCCCCTCTGCAACCTGGACAGGCTCCAACTGGTAGGGCTCACTCAA
CCATGACTGGTTCCGGCGTGGACGCCAGAACTGCTTCTTCAGGCTCCAGCGTGTGGGAAGGACAGCTGCA
ATCCCTGGTCCTGTCCGAGTACGCCAGCACCGAAATGTCTCTGCACGCTCTGTACATGCACCAGCTGCAC
AAGCAGCAGGCCCAGGCTGAACCAGAGAGGCACGTGTGGCACCGCCGTGAATCTGACGAGTCAGGAGAAT
CTGCTCCTGACGAGGGCGGAGAAGGTGCCCGCGCTCCACAGTCCATCCCTCGTTCCGCTAGCTACCCATG
CGCTGCTCCCAGACCAGGCGCCCCCGAAACCACTGCTCTGCACGGTGGCTTCCAGAGGAGATACGGAGGT
ATCACCGACCCCGGAACTGTGCCCAGGGTCCCAAGCCACTTCTCCCGCCTGCCACTGGGCGGATGGGCTG
AAGACGGACAGTCTGCTTCACGTCACCCTGAACCCGTCCCTGAAGAAGGTAGCGAAGATGAGTTGCCGCC
AGCGGTCCATAAAGTGTGAGGTACCCCCGGGTGATATCTTAATTAATTAACTCGAGGAATTCACTCCTCA
GGTGCAGGCTGCCTATCAGAAGGTGGTGGCTGGTGTGGCCAATGCCCTGGCTCACAAATACCACTGAGAT
CTTTTTCCCTCTGCCAAAAATTATGGGGACATCATGAAGCCCCTTGAGCATCTGACTTCTGGCTAATAAA
GGAAATTTATTTTCATTGCAATAGTGTGTTGGAATTTTTTGTGTCTCTCACTCGGAAGGACATATGGGAG
GGCAAATCATTTAAAACATCAGAATGAGTATTTGGTTTAGAGTTTGGCAACATATGCCCATATGCTGGCT
GCCATGAACAAAGGTTGGCTATAAAGAGGTCATCAGTATATGAAACAGCCCCCTGCTGTCCATTCCTTAT
TCCATAGAAAAGCCTTGACTTGAGGTTAGATTTTTTTTATATTTTGTTTTGTGTTATTTTTTTCTTTAAC
ATCCCTAAAATTTTCCTTACATGTTTTACTAGCCAGATTTTTCCTCCTCTCCTGACTACTCCCAGTCATA
GCTGTCCCTCTTCTCTTATGGAGATCCCTCGACCTGCAGCCCAAGCTTGGCGTAATCATGGTCATAGCTG
TTTCCTGTGTGAAATTGTTATCCGCTCACAATTCCACACAACATACGAGCCGGAAGCATAAAGTGTAAAG
CCTGGGGTGCCTAATGAGTGAGCTAACTCACATTAATTGCGTTGCGCTCACTGCCCGCTTTCCAGTCGGG
AAACCTGTCGTGCCAGCGGATCCGCATCTCAATTAGTCAGCAACCATAGTCCCGCCCCTAACTCCGCCCA
TCCCGCCCCTAACTCCGCCCAGTTCCGCCCATTCTCCGCCCCATGGCTGACTAATTTTTTTTATTTATGC
AGAGGCCGAGGCCGCCTCGGCCTCTGAGCTATTCCAGAAGTAGTGAGGAGGCTTTTTTGGAGGCCTAGGC
TTTTGCAAAAAGCTAACTTGTTTATTGCAGCTTATAATGGTTACAAATAAAGCAATAGCATCACAAATTT
CACAAATAAAGCATTTTTTTCACTGCATTCTAGTTGTGGTTTGTCCAAACTCATCAATGTATCTTATCAT
GTCTGGATCCGCTGCATTAATGAATCGGCCAACGCGCGGGGAGAGGCGGTTTGCGTATTGGGCGCTCTTC
CGCTTCCTCGCTCACTGACTCGCTGCGCTCGGTCGTTCGGCTGCGGCGAGCGGTATCAGCTCACTCAAAG
GCGGTAATACGGTTATCCACAGAATCAGGGGATAACGCAGGAAAGAACATGTGAGCAAAAGGCCAGCAAA
AGGCCAGGAACCGTAAAAAGGCCGCGTTGCTGGCGTTTTTCCATAGGCTCCGCCCCCCTGACGAGCATCA
CAAAAATCGACGCTCAAGTCAGAGGTGGCGAAACCCGACAGGACTATAAAGATACCAGGCGTTTCCCCCT
GGAAGCTCCCTCGTGCGCTCTCCTGTTCCGACCCTGCCGCTTACCGGATACCTGTCCGCCTTTCTCCCTT
CGGGAAGCGTGGCGCTTTCTCATAGCTCACGCTGTAGGTATCTCAGTTCGGTGTAGGTCGTTCGCTCCAA
GCTGGGCTGTGTGCACGAACCCCCCGTTCAGCCCGACCGCTGCGCCTTATCCGGTAACTATCGTCTTGAG
TCCAACCCGGTAAGACACGACTTATCGCCACTGGCAGCAGCCACTGGTAACAGGATTAGCAGAGCGAGGT
ATGTAGGCGGTGCTACAGAGTTCTTGAAGTGGTGGCCTAACTACGGCTACACTAGAAGAACAGTATTTGG
TATCTGCGCTCTGCTGAAGCCAGTTACCTTCGGAAAAAGAGTTGGTAGCTCTTGATCCGGCAAACAAACC
ACCGCTGGTAGCGGTGGTTTTTTTGTTTGCAAGCAGCAGATTACGCGCAGAAAAAAAGGATCTCAAGAAG
ATCCTTTGATCTTTTCTACGGGGTCTGACGCTCAGTGGAACGAAAACTCACGTTAAGGGATTTTGGTCAT
GAGATTATCAAAAAGGATCTTCACCTAGATCCTTTTAAATTAAAAATGAAGTTTTAAATCAATCTAAAGT
ATATATGAGTAAACTTGGTCTGACAGTTACCAATGCTTAATCAGTGAGGCACCTATCTCAGCGATCTGTC
TATTTCGTTCATCCATAGTTGCCTGACTCCCCGTCGTGTAGATAACTACGATACGGGAGGGCTTACCATC
TGGCCCCAGTGCTGCAATGATACCGCGAGACCCACGCTCACCGGCTCCAGATTTATCAGCAATAAACCAG
CCAGCCGGAAGGGCCGAGCGCAGAAGTGGTCCTGCAACTTTATCCGCCTCCATCCAGTCTATTAATTGTT
GCCGGGAAGCTAGAGTAAGTAGTTCGCCAGTTAATAGTTTGCGCAACGTTGTTGCCATTGCTACAGGCAT
CGTGGTGTCACGCTCGTCGTTTGGTATGGCTTCATTCAGCTCCGGTTCCCAACGATCAAGGCGAGTTACA
TGATCCCCCATGTTGTGCAAAAAAGCGGTTAGCTCCTTCGGTCCTCCGATCGTTGTCAGAAGTAAGTTGG
CCGCAGTGTTATCACTCATGGTTATGGCAGCACTGCATAATTCTCTTACTGTCATGCCATCCGTAAGATG
CTTTTCTGTGACTGGTGAGTACTCAACCAAGTCATTCTGAGAATAGTGTATGCGGCGACCGAGTTGCTCT
TGCCCGGCGTCAATACGGGATAATACCGCGCCACATAGCAGAACTTTAAAAGTGCTCATCATTGGAAAAC
GTTCTTCGGGGCGAAAACTCTCAAGGATCTTACCGCTGTTGAGATCCAGTTCGATGTAACCCACTCGTGC
ACCCAACTGATCTTCAGCATCTTTTACTTTCACCAGCGTTTCTGGGTGAGCAAAAACAGGAAGGCAAAAT
GCCGCAAAAAAGGGAATAAGGGCGACACGGAAATGTTGAATACTCATACTCTTCCTTTTTCAATATTATT
GAAGCATTTATCAGGGTTATTGTCTCATGAGCGGATACATATTTGAATGTATTTAGAAAAATAAACAAAT
AGGGGTTCCGCGCACATTTCCCCGAAAAGTGCCACCTGG
Features (pLannotate 1.2.2; 19 found; start..end, strand, type, name):
      4..383     +  enhancer       CMV enhancer: human cytomegalovirus immediate early enhancer
    661..1677    +  intron         chimeric intron: chimera between introns from chicken β-actin and rabbit β-globin
   1675..1731    +  CDS            HBB (fragment): HBB_LEPEU - Experimental evidence at protein level: Swiss-Prot protein existence level 1. Involved in oxygen transport from the lung to the various peripheral tissues. From Lepus europaeus (European hare).
   1763..2857    +  CDS            MBP: maltose binding protein from E. coli; malE (mutated); This version of the gene does not encode a signal sequence, so MBP will remain in the cytosol.
   2921..2941    +  CDS            TEV site: tobacco etch virus (TEV) protease recognition and cleavage site
   2960..5476    +  CDS            ATG9A: ATG9A_HUMAN - Also known as APG9L1. Experimental evidence at protein level: Swiss-Prot protein existence level 1. Involved in autophagy and cytoplasm to vacuole transport (Cvt) vesicle formation. Plays a key role in the organization of the preautophagosomal structure/phagophore assembly site (PAS), the nucleating site for formation of the sequestering vesicle. Cycles between a juxta-nuclear trans-Golgi network compartment and late endosomes. Nutrient starvation induces accumulation on autophagosomes. Starvation-dependent trafficking requires ULK1, ATG13 and SUPT20H. From Homo sapiens (Human).
   5517..5594    +  CDS            HBB (fragment): HBB_PONPY - Experimental evidence at transcript level: Swiss-Prot protein existence level 2. Involved in oxygen transport from the lung to the various peripheral tissues. From Pongo pygmaeus (Bornean orangutan).
   5665..5720    +  polyA_signal   β-globin poly(A) signal: rabbit β-globin polyadenylation signal (Gil and Proudfoot, 1987)
   6105..6121    -  protein_bind   lac operator: The lac repressor binds to the lac operator to inhibit transcription in E. coli. This inhibition can be relieved by adding lactose or isopropyl-β-D-thiogalactopyranoside (IPTG). lac repressor encoded by lacI
   6129..6159    -  promoter       lac promoter: promoter for the E. coli lac operon
   6174..6195    -  protein_bind   CAP binding site: CAP binding activates transcription in the presence of cAMP. E. coli catabolite activator protein
   6208..6247    -  CDS            lacI (fragment): lac repressor; lacI; The lac repressor binds to the lac operator to inhibit transcription in E. coli. This inhibition can be relieved by adding lactose or isopropyl-β-D-thiogalactopyranoside (IPTG).
   6254..6276    +  promoter       SV40 promoter (fragment): SV40 enhancer and early promoter
   6300..6435    +  rep_origin     SV40 ori: SV40 origin of replication
   6455..6589    +  polyA_signal   SV40 poly(A) signal: SV40 polyadenylation signal
   6591..6645    -  CDS            lacI (fragment): lac repressor; lacI; The lac repressor binds to the lac operator to inhibit transcription in E. coli. This inhibition can be relieved by adding lactose or isopropyl-β-D-thiogalactopyranoside (IPTG).
   6828..7416    -  rep_origin     ori: high-copy-number ColE1/pMB1/pBR322/pUC origin of replication
   7587..8447    -  CDS            AmpR: β-lactamase; bla; confers resistance to ampicillin, carbenicillin, and related antibiotics
   8448..8552    -  promoter       AmpR promoter: bla
