[The description below was written by a language model from this plasmid's Addgene catalogue record and pLannotate feature annotations shown in this document.]
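Description:
pCAG-MBP-ATG9-Q835A is a mammalian expression plasmid of about 8.6 kb, built on the pCAG backbone, that produces a point mutant of human ATG9A fused to maltose-binding protein. It is maintained in E. coli through a high-copy ColE1/pUC-type origin and selected with ampicillin via the β-lactamase gene and its native promoter. The backbone also carries an SV40 origin, which can support episomal replication in cells expressing large T antigen. Remnants of lac regulatory sequence (promoter, operator, CAP site, lacI fragments) play no evident role in the design.

The catalogue lists the promoter as CMV. The annotated features show a CMV immediate-early enhancer followed by the chimeric chicken β-actin/rabbit β-globin intron, which is the arrangement typical of the composite CAG promoter implied by the backbone name, although a β-actin core promoter is not separately annotated. Downstream lies a single open reading frame: signal-sequence-free E. coli MBP at the N terminus, a TEV protease recognition site, and then ATG9A carrying the Q835A substitution and ending in a stop codon. A rabbit β-globin polyadenylation signal terminates the transcript, and the short HBB fragments flagging either side of the insert are most likely residual β-globin sequence from the backbone. The insert was cloned through KpnI sites.

MBP provides an affinity handle, and the TEV site allows the tag to be removed after capture, so the plasmid suits expression and purification of this multi-spanning autophagy membrane protein from mammalian cells. The associated study concerns the structural basis of ATG9A recruitment to the ULK1 complex during mitophagy initiation. The mutation near the C terminus presumably probes that interaction, though the record does not state its specific effect.
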