Addgene plasmid #188081: pCAG-MBP-ATG9-Q835A
Purpose: Expresses human ATG9-Q835A mutant in mammalian cells
Depositing lab: James Hurley. Depositing organization: University of California, Berkeley. Publication: Structural basis for ATG9A recruitment to the ULK1 complex in mitophagy initiation. Ren X, Nguyen TN, Lam WK, Buffalo CZ, Lazarou M, Yokom AL, Hurley JH. Sci Adv. 2023 Feb 15;9(7):eadg2997. doi: 10.1126/sciadv.adg2997. Epub 2023 Feb 15. PubMed 36791199.
Backbone
  Vector backbone: pCAG
  Vector type: Mammalian Expression
Growth in bacteria
  Bacterial resistance: Ampicillin, 100 μg/mL
  Growth temperature: 37°C
  Growth strain: DH5alpha
  Copy number: High Copy
Gene/Insert
  Gene/Insert name: ATG9 (alt name: MBP-TEVsite-ATG9-Q835A-stop)
  Species: H. sapiens (human)
  Mutation: Q835A
  Entrez Gene: ATG9A (a.k.a. APG9L1, MGD3208, mATG9)
  Promoter: CMV
  Tag / fusion protein: MBP tag (N terminal on insert)
  Cloning method: Restriction Enzyme; 5′ cloning site KpnI (unknown if destroyed); 3′ cloning site KpnI (unknown if destroyed)
  Sequencing primers: 5′ ccgctttctggtatgccgtgcg; 3′ gagccagggcattggccacac
Terms and licenses: Academic/Nonprofit Terms; Industry Terms: Not Available to Industry
How to cite: pCAG-MBP-ATG9-Q835A was a gift from James Hurley (Addgene plasmid # 188081 ; http://n2t.net/addgene:188081 ; RRID:Addgene_188081)
