>Addgene plasmid #188081 | pCAG-MBP-ATG9-Q835A | depositor partial sequence | sequence record 364943 | ATG9-Q835A (KpnI/KpnI)
ATGGCTCAGTTCGACACCGAATACCAGAGATTGGAAGCGTCATACTCCGACTCACCACCAGGCGAAGAAG
ATTTGCTCGTTCATGTTGCTGAGGGTTCTAAGTCACCTTGGCACCACATCGAAAACCTGGACCTGTTCTT
CAGCCGCGTGTACAACCTGCACCAGAAGAACGGTTTCACCTGCATGCTGATCGGCGAAATCTTCGAGCTG
ATGCAGTTCCTGTTCGTGGTCGCCTTCACCACTTTCCTGGTCAGCTGCGTGGACTACGACATCCTGTTCG
CTAACAAGATGGTGAACCACTCTCTGCACCCTACCGAGCCCGTGAAGGTCACTCTGCCCGACGCCTTCCT
GCCAGCTCAGGTGTGCTCCGCCCGCATCCAGGAAAACGGCTCTCTGATCACTATCCTGGTCATCGCTGGA
GTGTTCTGGATTCACAGACTGATCAAGTTCATCTACAACATCTGCTGCTACTGGGAGATCCACTCATTCT
ACCTGCACGCCCTGCGCATCCCTATGTCCGCTCTGCCCTACTGCACCTGGCAGGAGGTGCAGGCTCGCAT
CGTCCAGACTCAGAAGGAACACCAAATCTGCATCCACAAGCGTGAACTGACCGAGCTGGACATCTACCAC
CGCATCCTGAGATTCCAGAACTACATGGTCGCCCTGGTGAACAAGAGCCTGCTGCCACTGAGGTTCAGGC
TGCCTGGTCTGGGTGAAGCTGTGTTCTTCACTCGTGGTCTGAAGTACAACTTCGAACTGATCCTGTTCTG
GGGACCCGGTAGCCTGTTCCTGAACGAGTGGTCCCTGAAGGCCGAATACAAGAGGGGTGGCCAGAGACTG
GAGCTGGCTCAGCGCCTGTCTAACCGTATCCTGTGGATCGGCATCGCTAACTTCCTGCTGTGCCCCCTGA
TCCTGATCTGGCAGATCCTGTATGCCTTCTTCAGCTACGCTGAGGTCCTGAAGCGCGAACCAGGAGCCCT
GGGTGCTCGTTGCTGGTCCCTGTACGGAAGGTGCTACCTGAGACACTTCAACGAGCTGGAACACGAGCTG
CAATCACGCCTGAACCGTGGCTACAAGCCAGCCTCAAAGTACATGAACTGCTTCCTGTCCCCTCTGCTGA
CCCTGCTGGCTAAGAACGGCGCCTTCTTCGCTGGTTCCATCCTGGCCGTGCTGATCGCTCTGACCATCTA
CGACGAGGACGTCCTGGCTGTGGAACACGTCCTGACCACTGTCACTCTGCTGGGCGTGACCGTCACTGTG
TGCCGCTCATTCATCCCCGACCAGCACATGGTGTTCTGCCCAGAGCAGCTGCTGCGTGTCATCCTGGCCC
ACATCCACTACATGCCCGACCACTGGCAGGGAAACGCTCACCGCTCACAGACCCGTGACGAGTTCGCCCA
GCTGTTCCAGTACAAGGCTGTGTTCATCCTGGAGGAACTGCTGTCCCCTATCGTCACTCCCCTGATCCTG
ATCTTCTGCCTGAGGCCAAGAGCCCTGGAGATCATCGACTTCTTCCGCAACTTCACCGTGGAAGTGGTCG
GCGTCGGAGACACTTGCTCTTTCGCTCAGATGGACGTGCGTCAGCACGGACACCCACAGTGGCTGTCAGC
CGGTCAGACCGAGGCTTCCGTCTACCAGCAGGCCGAGGACGGCAAGACCGAACTGTCACTGATGCACTTC
GCTATCACTAACCCTGGATGGCAACCTCCCAGGGAGTCCACCGCCTTCCTGGGTTTCCTGAAGGAACAGG
TGCAGAGAGACGGTGCTGCCGCTAGCCTGGCTCAGGGAGGTCTGCTGCCTGAGAACGCTCTGTTCACTTC
CATCCAGTCCCTGCAATCCGAAAGCGAGCCCCTGTCTCTGATCGCCAACGTGGTCGCTGGTTCCTCCTGC
CGCGGCCCACCTCTGCCTCGCGACCTGCAAGGAAGCCGCCACAGGGCTGAGGTGGCTTCTGCTCTGCGCT
CTTTCTCCCCTCTGCAACCTGGACAGGCTCCAACTGGTAGGGCTCACTCAACCATGACTGGTTCCGGCGT
GGACGCCAGAACTGCTTCTTCAGGCTCCAGCGTGTGGGAAGGACAGCTGCAATCCCTGGTCCTGTCCGAG
TACGCCAGCACCGAAATGTCTCTGCACGCTCTGTACATGCACCAGCTGCACAAGCAGCAGGCCCAGGCTG
AACCAGAGAGGCACGTGTGGCACCGCCGTGAATCTGACGAGTCAGGAGAATCTGCTCCTGACGAGGGCGG
AGAAGGTGCCCGCGCTCCACAGTCCATCCCTCGTTCCGCTAGCTACCCATGCGCTGCTCCCAGACCAGGC
GCCCCCGAAACCACTGCTCTGCACGGTGGCTTCCAGAGGAGATACGGAGGTATCACCGACCCCGGAACTG
TGCCCAGGGTCCCAAGCCACTTCTCCCGCCTGCCACTGGGCGGATGGGCTGAAGACGGACAGTCTGCTTC
ACGTCACCCTGAACCCGTCCCTGAAGAAGGTAGCGAAGATGAGTTGCCGCCAGCGGTCCATAAAGTGTGA
